>Addgene plasmid #248884 | TDP-43_CTD_M336A | addgene full sequence | sequence record 494378 | Addgene NGS Result
TAATACGACTCACTATAGGGGAATTGTGAGCGGATAACAATTCCCCTCTAGAAATAATTTTGTTTAACTT
TTGAAGGAGATATACCATGGGTAGCGACAAGATTCATCACCACCATCATCATGAGAACTTATACTTTCAA
GGCCATATGAACCGCCAACTGGAACGTTCCGGTCGTTTCGGTGGTAATCCGGGTGGTTTCGGCAACCAGG
GTGGCTTTGGCAATTCGCGTGGCGGTGGTGCCGGCTTGGGCAATAACCAAGGTTCCAATATGGGTGGCGG
TATGAACTTTGGTGCCTTCTCCATCAATCCGGCAATGATGGCGGCTGCACAAGCGGCGCTGCAGTCTAGC
TGGGGTGCAATGGGCATGCTGGCGAGCCAGCAGAACCAGTCAGGCCCGAGCGGCAATAATCAGAATCAAG
GTAACATGCAGCGTGAACCGAATCAAGCGTTTGGTAGCGGTAACAATAGCTACAGCGGTAGCAACAGCGG
TGCGGCAATCGGCTGGGGTAGCGCAAGCAATGCGGGCAGCGGTAGCGGTTTCAACGGCGGCTTTGGTAGC
AGCATGGATAGCAAGAGCTCCGGTTGGGGCATGTAACTCGAGCCCCCTAGCATAACCCCTTGGGGCCTCT
AAACGGGTCTTGAGGGGTTTTTTGCCCCTGAGACGCGTCAATCGAGTTCGTACCTAAGGGCGACACCCCC
TAATTAGCCCGGGCGAAAGGCCCAGTCTTTCGACTGAGCCTTTCGTTTTATTTGATGCCTGGCAGTTCCC
TACTCTCGCATGGGGAGTCCCCACACTACCATCGGCGCTACGGCGTTTCACTTCTGAGTTCGGCATGGGG
TCAGGTGGGACCACCGCGCTACTGCCGCCAGGCAAACAAGGGGTGTTATGAGCCATATTCAGGTATAAAT
GGGCTCGCGATAATGTTCAGAATTGGTTAATTGGTTGTAACACTGACCCCTATTTGTTTATTTTTCTAAA
TACATTCAAATATGTATCCGCTCATGAGACAATAACCCTGATAAATGCTTCAATAATATTGAAAAAGGAA
GAATATGAGCCATATTCAACGGGAAACGTCGAGGCCGCGATTAAATTCCAACATGGATGCTGATTTATAT
GGGTATAAATGGGCTCGCGATAATGTCGGGCAATCAGGTGCGACAATCTATCGCTTGTATGGGAAGCCCG
ATGCGCCAGAGTTGTTTCTGAAACATGGCAAAGGTAGCGTTGCCAATGATGTTACAGATGAGATGGTCAG
ACTAAACTGGCTGACGGAATTTATGCCACTTCCGACCATCAAGCATTTTATCCGTACTCCTGATGATGCA
TGGTTACTCACCACTGCGATCCCCGGAAAAACAGCGTTCCAGGTATTAGAAGAATATCCTGATTCAGGTG
AAAATATTGTTGATGCGCTGGCAGTGTTCCTGCGCCGGTTGCACTCGATTCCTGTTTGTAATTGTCCTTT
TAACAGCGATCGCGTATTTCGCCTCGCTCAGGCGCAATCACGAATGAATAACGGTTTGGTTGATGCGAGT
GATTTTGATGACGAGCGTAATGGCTGGCCTGTTGAACAAGTCTGGAAAGAAATGCATAAACTTTTGCCAT
TCTCACCGGATTCAGTCGTCACTCATGGTGATTTCTCACTTGATAACCTTATTTTTGACGAGGGGAAATT
AATAGGTTGTATTGATGTTGGACGAGTCGGAATCGCAGACCGATACCAGGATCTTGCCATCCTATGGAAC
TGCCTCGGTGAGTTTTCTCCTTCATTACAGAAACGGCTTTTTCAAAAATATGGTATTGATAATCCTGATA
TGAATAAATTGCAATTTCATTTGATGCTCGATGAGTTTTTCTAAGCGGCGCGCCATCGAATGGCGCAAAA
CCTTTCGCGGTATGGCATGATAGCGCCCGGAAGAGAGTCAATTCAGGGTGGTGAATATGAAACCAGTAAC
GTTATACGATGTCGCAGAGTATGCCGGTGTCTCTTATCAGACCGTTTCCCGCGTGGTGAACCAGGCCAGC
CACGTTTCTGCGAAAACGCGGGAAAAAGTGGAAGCGGCGATGGCGGAGCTGAATTACATTCCCAACCGCG
TGGCACAACAACTGGCGGGCAAACAGTCGTTGCTGATTGGCGTTGCCACCTCCAGTCTGGCCCTGCACGC
GCCGTCGCAAATTGTCGCGGCGATTAAATCTCGCGCCGATCAACTGGGTGCCAGCGTGGTGGTGTCGATG
GTAGAACGAAGCGGCGTCGAAGCCTGTAAAGCGGCGGTGCACAATCTTCTCGCGCAACGCGTCAGTGGGC
TGATCATTAACTATCCGCTGGATGACCAGGATGCCATTGCTGTGGAAGCTGCCTGCACTAATGTTCCGGC
GTTATTTCTTGATGTCTCTGACCAGACACCCATCAACAGTATTATTTTCTCCCATGAGGACGGTACGCGA
CTGGGCGTGGAGCATCTGGTCGCATTGGGTCACCAGCAAATCGCGCTGTTAGCGGGCCCATTAAGTTCTG
TCTCGGCGCGTCTGCGTCTGGCTGGCTGGCATAAATATCTCACTCGCAATCAAATTCAGCCGATAGCGGA
ACGGGAAGGCGACTGGAGTGCCATGTCCGGTTTTCAACAAACCATGCAAATGCTGAATGAGGGCATCGTT
CCCACTGCGATGCTGGTTGCCAACGATCAGATGGCGCTGGGCGCAATGCGCGCCATTACCGAGTCCGGGC
TGCGCGTTGGTGCGGATATCTCGGTAGTGGGATACGACGATACCGAAGATAGCTCATGTTATATCCCGCC
GTTAACCACCATCAAACAGGATTTTCGCCTGCTGGGGCAAACCAGCGTGGACCGCTTGCTGCAACTCTCT
CAGGGCCAGGCGGTGAAGGGCAATCAGCTGTTGCCAGTCTCACTGGTGAAAAGAAAAACCACCCTGGCGC
CCAATACGCAAACCGCCTCTCCCCGCGCGTTGGCCGATTCATTAATGCAGCTGGCACGACAGGTTTCCCG
ACTGGAAAGCGGGCAGTGACTCATGACCAAAATCCCTTAACGTGAGTTACGCGCGCGTCGTTCCACTGAG
CGTCAGACCCCGTAGAAAAGATCAAAGGATCTTCTTGAGATCCTTTTTTTCTGCGCGTAATCTGCTGCTT
GCAAACAAAAAAACCACCGCTACCAGCGGTGGTTTGTTTGCCGGATCAAGAGCTACCAACTCTTTTTCCG
AAGGTAACTGGCTTCAGCAGAGCGCAGATACCAAATACTGTTCTTCTAGTGTAGCCGTAGTTAGCCCACC
ACTTCAAGAACTCTGTAGCACCGCCTACATACCTCGCTCTGCTAATCCTGTTACCAGTGGCTGCTGCCAG
TGGCGATAAGTCGTGTCTTACCGGGTTGGACTCAAGACGATAGTTACCGGATAAGGCGCAGCGGTCGGGC
TGAACGGGGGGTTCGTGCACACAGCCCAGCTTGGAGCGAACGACCTACACCGAACTGAGATACCTACAGC
GTGAGCTATGAGAAAGCGCCACGCTTCCCGAAGGGAGAAAGGCGGACAGGTATCCGGTAAGCGGCAGGGT
CGGAACAGGAGAGCGCACGAGGGAGCTTCCAGGGGGAAACGCCTGGTATCTTTATAGTCCTGTCGGGTTT
CGCCACCTCTGACTTGAGCGTCGATTTTTGTGATGCTCGTCAGGGGGGCGGAGCCTATGGAAAAACGCCA
GCAACGCGGCCTTTTTACGGTTCCTGGCCTTTTGCTGGCCTTTTGCTCACATGTTCTTTCCTGCGTTATC
CCCTGATTCTGTGGATAACCGTATTACCGCCTTTGAGTGAGCTGATACCGCTCGCCGCAGCCGAACGACC
GAGCGCAGCGAGTCAGTGAGCGAGGAAGCGGAAGGCGAGAGTAGGGAACTGCCAGGCATCAAACTAAGCA
GAAGGCCCCTGACGGATGGCCTTTTTGCGTTTCTACAAACTCTTTCTGTGTTGTAAAACGACGGCCAGTC
TTAAGCTCGGGCCCCCTGGGCGGTTCTGATAACGAGTAATCGTTAATCCGCAAATAACGTAAAAACCCGC
TTCGGCGGGTTTTTTTATGGGGGGAGTTTAGGGAAAGAGCATTTGTCAGAATATTTAAGGGCGCCTGTCA
CTTTGCTTGATATATGAGAATTATTTAACCTTATAAATGAGAAAAAAGCAACGCACTTTAAATAAGATAC
GTTGCTTTTTCGATTGATGAACACCTATAATTAAACTATTCATCTATTATTTATGATTTTTTGTATATAC
AATATTTCTAGTTTGTTAAAGAGAATTAAGAAAATAAATCTCGAAAATAATAAAGGGAAAATCAGTTTTT
GATATCAAAATTATACATGTCAACGATAATACAAAATATAATACAAACTATAAGATGTTATCAGTATTTA
TTATGCATTTAGAATAAATTTTGTGTCGCCCTTCCGCGAAAT
Features (pLannotate 1.2.2; 14 found; start..end, strand, type, name):
      1..19      +  promoter       T7 promoter: promoter for bacteriophage T7 RNA polymerase
     20..44      +  protein_bind   lac operator: The lac repressor binds to the lac operator to inhibit transcription in E. coli. This inhibition can be relieved by adding lactose or isopropyl-β-D-thiogalactopyranoside (IPTG). lac repressor encoded by lacI
     84..593     +  CDS            TARDBP (fragment): TADBP_HUMAN - Also known as TDP43. Experimental evidence at protein level: Swiss-Prot protein existence level 1. RNA-binding protein that is involved in various steps of RNA biogenesis and processing (PubMed:23519609). Preferentially binds, via its two RNA recognition motifs RRM1 and RRM2, to GU-repeats on RNA molecules predominantly localized within long introns and in the 3'UTR of mRNAs (PubMed:23519609, PubMed:24240615, PubMed:24464995). In turn, regulates the splicing of many non-coding and protein-coding RNAs including proteins involved in neuronal survival, as well as mRNAs that encode p
    607..654     +  terminator     T7 terminator: transcription terminator for bacteriophage T7 RNA polymerase
    714..754     -  terminator     rrnB T1 terminator (fragment): transcription terminator T1 from the E. coli rrnB gene
    756..871     -  ncRNA          5S rRNA: Accession: RF00001 - 5S ribosomal RNA
    902..926     +  CDS            KanR (fragment): aminoglycoside phosphotransferase; aph(3')-Ia; confers resistance to kanamycin in bacteria or G418 (Geneticin®) in eukaryotes
    956..1052    +  promoter       AmpR promoter (fragment): bla
   1055..1864    +  CDS            KanR: aminoglycoside phosphotransferase; aph(3')-Ia; confers resistance to kanamycin in bacteria or G418 (Geneticin®) in eukaryotes
   1873..1946    +  promoter       lacI promoter (fragment): lacI
   1947..3026    +  CDS            lacI: LACI_ECOLI - Experimental evidence at protein level: Swiss-Prot protein existence level 1. Repressor of the lactose operon. Binds allolactose as an inducer. From Escherichia coli (strain K12).
   3115..3703    +  rep_origin     ori: high-copy-number ColE1/pMB1/pBR322/pUC origin of replication
   3928..3945    +  terminator     rrnB T2 terminator (fragment): transcription terminator T2 from the E. coli rrnB gene
   3970..3989    -  CDS            lacZα (fragment): LacZα fragment of β-galactosidase; lacZ fragment
