[The description below was written by a language model from this plasmid's Addgene catalogue record and pLannotate feature annotations shown in this document.]
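Description:
TDP-43_CTD_M336A is a 4,452 bp bacterial expression plasmid built on the pJ411 backbone. It is designed to produce the C-terminal domain of human TDP-43 (gene TARDBP) carrying a methionine-to-alanine substitution at residue 336. It replicates in E. coli from a high-copy ColE1/pUC-type origin and is selected with kanamycin through an aph(3')-Ia aminoglycoside phosphotransferase gene, which appears to be driven by an AmpR (bla) promoter fragment located just upstream.

The expression cassette follows the standard T7/lac arrangement. A T7 promoter is followed immediately by a lac operator, then the coding region, and a T7 terminator closes the unit. The plasmid also carries lacI with its own promoter, so the Lac repressor keeps transcription off until IPTG or lactose is added. Expression requires a host that supplies T7 RNA polymerase, although the record lists only a cloning strain for propagation. The catalogue gives the insert as 447 bp with an N-terminal 6xHis tag contributed by the backbone. The annotated TARDBP reading frame spans a somewhat longer interval, which is consistent with tag and linker sequence being included, although the tag is not annotated separately. Fragments of the rrnB T1 and T2 terminators and a 5S rRNA element flank the functional modules and probably insulate them from read-through transcription. The short KanR and lacZα fragments appear to be backbone remnants.

The associated publication concerns helix-mediated multimerization of the conserved region of the TDP-43 C-terminal domain. This suggests the construct is used to make purified recombinant mutant protein for structural and biophysical comparison with the wild-type domain.
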