Addgene plasmid #248884: TDP-43_CTD_M336A
Purpose: Expresses 6xHis-tagged C-terminal domain of TDP-43 with M336A.
Depositing lab: Nicolas Fawzi. Depositing organization: Brown University. Publication: Structural details of helix-mediated multimerization of the conserved region of TDP-43 C-terminal domain. Rizuan A, Shenoy J, Mohanty P, Dos Passos PM, Mercado Ortiz JF, Bai L, Viswanathan R, Zaborowksy J, Wang SH, Johnson V, Mamede LD, Titus AR, Ayala YM, Ghirlando R, Mittal J, Fawzi NL. Nat Commun. 2025 Nov 26;16(1):10528. doi: 10.1038/s41467-025-65546-w. PubMed 41298366.
Backbone
  Vector backbone: pJ411
  Backbone size w/o insert (bp): 4005
  Total vector size (bp): 4452
  Vector type: Bacterial Expression
Growth in bacteria
  Bacterial resistance: Kanamycin, 50 μg/mL
  Growth temperature: 37°C
  Growth strain: DH5alpha
  Copy number: High Copy
Gene/Insert
  Gene/Insert name: TDP-43_CTD_M336A
  Species: H. sapiens (human)
  Insert size (bp): 447
  Mutation: changed M336A
  Entrez Gene: TARDBP (a.k.a. ALS10, TDP-43)
  Tag / fusion protein: 6xHis-tags (N terminal on backbone)
Terms and licenses: Academic/Nonprofit Terms; Industry Terms: Not Available to Industry
Depositor comments: Please visit https://doi.org/10.1101/2024.07.05.602258 for bioRxiv preprint.
How to cite: TDP-43_CTD_M336A was a gift from Nicolas Fawzi (Addgene plasmid # 248884 ; http://n2t.net/addgene:248884 ; RRID:Addgene_248884)
